Addgene plasmid #198577: pENTR223-BALF5
Purpose: Gateway Entry Clone
Depositing lab: Eric Johannsen. Depositing organization: Brigham and Women's Hospital. Publication: Epstein-Barr virus and virus human protein interaction maps. Calderwood MA, Venkatesan K, Xing L, Chase MR, Vazquez A, Holthaus AM, Ewence AE, Li N, Hirozane-Kishikawa T, Hill DE, Vidal M, Kieff E, Johannsen E. Proc Natl Acad Sci U S A. 2007 May 1;104(18):7606-11. doi: 10.1073/pnas.0702332104. Epub 2007 Apr 19. PubMed 17446270.
Backbone
  Vector backbone: pENTR223.1
  Backbone manufacturer: Invitrogen
  Backbone size w/o insert (bp): 2875
  Vector type: Gateway Entry Vector
Growth in bacteria
  Bacterial resistance: Spectinomycin, 50 μg/mL
  Growth temperature: 37°C
  Growth strain: DH5alpha
  Copy number: High Copy
Gene/Insert
  Gene/Insert name: BALF5
  Species: Epstein-Barr virus
  Mutation: None (wildtype)
  Entrez Gene: BALF5 (a.k.a. HHV4_BALF5)
  Cloning method: Gateway Cloning
Terms and licenses: Academic/Nonprofit Terms; Industry Terms: Not Available to Industry
How to cite: pENTR223-BALF5 was a gift from Eric Johannsen (Addgene plasmid # 198577 ; http://n2t.net/addgene:198577 ; RRID:Addgene_198577)
