[The description below was written by a language model from this plasmid's Addgene catalogue record and pLannotate feature annotations shown in this document.]
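Description:
pENTR223-BALF5 is a Gateway entry clone built on the pENTR223.1 backbone (Invitrogen), carrying the wild-type BALF5 open reading frame of Epstein-Barr virus. It is a small bacterial cloning plasmid, about 5.8 kb in the sequenced record, that replicates in E. coli from a high-copy ColE1/pUC-type origin. Selection is with spectinomycin through the aadA aminoglycoside adenylyltransferase gene (SmR). This gene lies downstream of a fragment of a class 1 integron Pc promoter and a remnant of a gentamicin acetyltransferase gene. Short lacI and lacZα fragments are also annotated and appear to be non-functional backbone remnants.

The insert spans roughly 3 kb and matches the DNA polymerase catalytic subunit of EBV strain B95-8. This enzyme copies the viral genome during lytic replication as part of a six-protein replication complex that also includes the processivity factor, primase, primase-associated factor, helicase and ssDNA-binding protein. The ORF is flanked by two attL recombination sites, annotated by the software as attL3 and attL2. These sites allow LR Clonase-mediated transfer of the coding sequence into attR-containing destination vectors. The rrnB T1 and T2 terminators sit upstream of the cassette and shield it from read-through transcription. A T7 promoter lies just beyond the downstream attL site and points back toward the insert on the opposite strand.

No eukaryotic promoter, tag or reporter is annotated, so the plasmid is a shuttle source for the ORF rather than an expression construct. The associated work mapped EBV–EBV and EBV–human protein interactions, consistent with its use as part of a viral ORF collection for moving BALF5 into interaction-screening or expression vectors.
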