Features (pLannotate 1.2.2; 12 found; start..end, strand, type, name):
    121..213     +  CDS            lacI (fragment): lac repressor; lacI; The lac repressor binds to the lac operator to inhibit transcription in E. coli. This inhibition can be relieved by adding lactose or isopropyl-β-D-thiogalactopyranoside (IPTG).
    268..295     -  terminator     rrnB T2 terminator: transcription terminator T2 from the E. coli rrnB gene
    427..470     +  terminator     rrnB T1 terminator: Escherichia coli rrnB; transcription terminator T1 from the E. coli rrnB gene
    517..553     -  CDS            lacZα (fragment): LacZα fragment of β-galactosidase; lacZ fragment
    570..665     +  protein_bind   attL3: mutant version of attL; recombination site for the Gateway® LR reaction LR Clonase™
    668..3712    +  CDS            DPOL_EBVB9: Experimental evidence at protein level: Swiss-Prot protein existence level 1. Replicates viral genomic DNA in the late phase of lytic infection, producing long concatemeric DNA. The replication complex is composed of six viral proteins: the DNA polymerase, processivity factor, primase, primase-associated factor, helicase, and ssDNA-binding protein. From Epstein-Barr virus (strain B95-8) (HHV-4) (Human herpesvirus 4).
   3712..3810    -  protein_bind   attL2: mutant version of attL; recombination site for the Gateway® LR reaction LR Clonase™
   3828..3846    -  promoter       T7 promoter: promoter for bacteriophage T7 RNA polymerase
   4036..4059    +  promoter       Pc promoter (fragment): intI1 (promoter lies within the coding sequence); class 1 integron promoter
   4235..4291    +  CDS            GmR (fragment): gentamycin acetyltransferase; aacC1; confers resistance to gentamycin
   4298..5089    +  CDS            SmR: aminoglycoside adenylyltransferase (Murphy, 1985); aadA; confers resistance to spectinomycin and streptomycin
   5182..5770    +  rep_origin     ori: high-copy-number ColE1/pMB1/pBR322/pUC origin of replication
>Addgene plasmid #198577 | pENTR223-BALF5 | addgene full sequence | sequence record 391895 | Addgene NGS Result
CTTTCCTGCGTTATCCCCTGATTCTGTGGATAACCGTATTACCGCCTTTGAGTGAGCTGATACCGCTCGC
CGCAGCCGAACGACCGAGCGCAGCGAGTCAGTGAGCGAGGAAGCGGAAGAGCGCCCAATACGCAAACCGC
CTCTCCCCGCGCGTTGGCCGATTCATTAATGCAGCTGGCACGACAGGTTTCCCGACTGGAAAGCGGGCAG
TGAGCGCAACGCAATTAATACGCGTACCGCTAGCCAGGAAGAGTTTGTAGAAACGCAAAAAGGCCATCCG
TCAGGATGGCCTTCTGCTTAGTTTGATGCCTGGCAGTTTATGGCGGGCGTCCTGCCCGCCACCCTCCGGG
CCGTTGCTTCACAACGTTCAAATCCGCTCCCGGCGGATTTGTCCTACTCAGGAGAGCGTTCACCGACAAA
CAACAGATAAAACGAAAGGCCCAGTCTTCCGACTGAGCCTTTCGTTTTATTTGATGCCTGGCAGTTCCCT
ACTCTCGCGTTAACGCTAGCATGGATGTTTTCCCAGTCACGACGTTGTAAAACGACGGCCAGTCTTAAGC
TCGGGCCCCAAATAATGATTTTATTTTGACTGATAGTGACCTGTTCGTTGCAACAAATTGATGAGCAATG
CTTTTTTATAATGCCAACTTTGTACAAAAAAGTTGGCATGTCTGGGGGACTCTTCTATAACCCTTTCCTA
AGACCTAATAAAGGCCTTCTGAAAAAGCCTGACAAGGAGTACCTGCGTCTCATTCCCAAGTGTTTCCAGA
CACCAGGCGCCGCAGGGGTGGTGGATGTGCGGGGGCCTCAGCCCCCCCTGTGCTTCTACCAAGACTCCCT
GACGGTGGTGGGGGGTGACGAGGATGGAAAGGGCATGTGGTGGCGCCAGCGTGCCCAAGAGGGCACGGCA
AGGCCGGAGGCAGACACCCACGGAAGCCCTCTGGACTTCCATGTCTACGACATACTCGAGACGGTGTACA
CGCACGAGAAATGCGCCGTCATTCCATCGGATAAACAGGGGTATGTGGTGCCATGTGGCATCGTCATCAA
GCTACTGGGCCGGCGCAAGGCCGATGGGGCCAGCGTGTGTGTGAACGTGTTTGGGCAGCAGGCCTACTTC
TACGCCAGCGCGCCTCAGGGTCTGGACGTGGAGTTTGCAGTCCTCAGCGCCCTCAAGGCCAGCACCTTCG
ACCGCAGGACCCCCTGCCGGGTCTCGGTGGAGAAGGTCACGCGCCGTTCCATTATGGGCTACGGCAACCA
TGCCGGCGACTACCACAAGATCACCCTCTCCCATCCCAACAGTGTGTGTCACGTGGCCACGTGGCTGCAA
GACAAGCACGGGTGTCGGATCTTTGAGGCCAACGTGGATGCCACGCGCCGCTTTGTCCTGGACAATGACT
TTGTCACCTTTGGCTGGTACAGCTGCCGCCGCGCCATCCCCCGCCTCCAGCACCGGGACTCGTACGCCGA
GCTCGAGTACGACTGTGAGGTGGGCGACCTCTCGGTCCGGCGTGAAGACAGCTCCTGGCCCTCCTACCAG
GCCCTGGCCTTCGATATCGAGTGTCTGGGGGAGGAGGGCTTCCCCACGGCCACCAACGAGGCTGACCTGA
TCCTGCAGATATCCTGCGTCCTCTGGTCGACAGGGGAGGAGGCCGGGCGCTATAGGCGCATCCTGCTGAC
GCTGGGCACCTGCGAAGACATAGAGGGGGTTGAGGTCTACGAGTTCCCATCGGAGCTGGACATGCTCTAC
GCCTTCTTCCAGCTCATCAGAGACCTCAGCGTGGAGATTGTGACCGGCTACAACGTGGCCAACTTTGACT
GGCCCTACATTCTGGACAGAGCCAGGCACATCTACAGCATCAACCCAGCCTCTCTGGGCAAAATTAGGGC
TGGGGGCGTCTGCGAGGTCAGGCGACCCCATGATGCGGGCAAGGGCTTCTTGCGGGCCAACACCAAGGTC
CGCATCACCGGCCTCATCCCCATCGACATGTACGCCGTGTGCCGGGACAAGCTCAGCCTCTCAGACTACA
AGCTGGACACAGTAGCCAGGCACCTACTGGGGGCCAAGAAGGAGGATGTGCATTACAAGGAGATTCCTCG
CCTCTTTGCAGCGGGCCCCGAGGGGCGCAGGCGGCTCGGCATGTACTGCGTGCAGGACTCGGCCCTGGTC
ATGGATCTGCTAAACCATTTCGTGATCCACGTGGAGGTGGCAGAGATTGCCAAGATCGCTCACATCCCCT
GCAGGCGGGTGCTGGACGATGGGCAGCAGATCCGCGTGTTCTCCTGCCTCCTGGCGGCCGCCCAAAAGGA
AAACTTTATCCTGCCCATGCCCTCGGCCTCTGACCGGGACGGCTACCAGGGGGCCACCGTCATCCAGCCC
CTGTCCGGATTCTACAACTCCCCGGTTCTGGTGGTGGACTTTGCCAGCCTCTACCCGAGCATCATTCAGG
CTCATAATCTCTGTTATTCTACCATGATAACGCCGGGAGAAGAGCACAGGCTAGCCGGCCTGCGCCCGGG
AGAAGACTATGAGTCCTTCAGGCTCACGGGGGGCGTCTACCACTTTGTAAAGAAGCACGTGCACGAGTCC
TTCTTGGCTAGTCTGTTGACCTCCTGGCTGGCCAAGCGCAAGGCCATCAAGAAGCTGCTGGCGGCCTGCG
AGGATCCGCGCCAAAGGACCATCCTCGACAAGCAGCAGCTGGCCATCAAGTGCACGTGCAACGCCGTCTA
CGGCTTCACCGGGGTGGCCAACGGCCTCTTTCCCTGCCTCTCCATCGCCGAGACGGTGACGCTGCAGGGC
CGCACGATGTTGGAGCGGGCCAAGGCCTTCGTGGAGGCCCTGAGCCCCGCCAACCTGCAGGCCCTGGCCC
CCTCCCCGGACGCCTGGGCGCCCCTCAACCCCGAGGGCCAGCTTCGAGTCATCTACGGGGACACGGACTC
GCTGTTTATCGAGTGCCGGGGGTTTTCAGAGAGCGAGACCCTGCGCTTTGCCGATGCCCTGGCCGCCCAC
ACCACCCGGAGCCTGTTTGTGGCCCCCATCTCCCTGGAGGCCGAGAAGACCTTCTCCTGCCTGATGCTGA
TTACAAAGAAGAGATATGTGGGGGTGCTGACGGACGGCAAGACCCTGATGAAGGGGGTGGAGCTCGTCCG
GAAGACGGCCTGCAAGTTTGTGCAGACACGCTGCCGGCGCGTGCTCGACCTGGTGCTGGCGGATGCCCGG
GTAAAGGAGGCGGCCAGCCTCCTCTCCCACCGGCCCTTCCAAGAGTCATTTACACAAGGGCTACCTGTGG
GCTTTTTGCCCGTCATTGACATCCTAAACCAGGCCTACACAGACCTCCGTGAAGGCAGGGTCCCCATGGG
GGAGCTCTGCTTTTCAACGGAGCTCAGCCGCAAGCTCTCAGCCTACAAGAGCACCCAGATGCCTCACCTG
GCCGTCTACCAGAAGTTCGTCGAGCGCAACGAGGAACTGCCCCAGATCCACGACCGCATCCAGTACGTCT
TTGTGGAGCCCAAGGGGGGAGTGAAGGGGGCGAGAAAGACGGAGATGGCCGAGGACCCGGCCTACGCCGA
GCGGCACGGCGTTCCCGTGGCCGTGGATCATTATTTCGACAAGCTGCTCCAAGGAGCGGCCAACATCCTC
CAGTGCCTCTTTGATAACAACTCCGGGGCCGCCCTCTCCGTCCTCCAGAATTTTACAGCCCGGCCACCAT
TCCCAACTTTCTTGTACAAAGTTGGCATTATAAGAAAGCATTGCTTATCAATTTGTTGCAACGAACAGGT
CACTATCAGTCAAAATAAAATCATTATTTGCCATCCAGCTGATATCCCCTATAGTGAGTCGTATTACATG
GTCATAGCTGTTTCCTGGCAGCTCTGGCCCGTGTCTCAAAATCTCTGATGTTACATTGCACAAGATAAAA
ATATATCATCATGCCTCCTCTAGACCAGCCAGGACAGAAATGCCTCGACTTCGCTGCTACCCAAGGTTGC
CGGGTGACGCACACCGTGGAAACGGATGAAGGCACGAACCCAGTGGACATAAGCCTGTTCGGTTCGTAAG
CTGTAATGCAAGTAGCGTATGCGCTCACGCAACTGGTCCAGAACCTTGACCGAACGCAGCGGTGGTAACG
GCGCAGTGGCGGTTTTCATGGCTTGTTATGACTGTTTTTTTGGGGTACAGTCTATGCCTCGGGCATCCAA
GCAGCAAGCGCGTTACGCCGTGGGTCGATGTTTGATGTTATGGAGCAGCAACGATGTTACGCAGCAGGGC
AGTCGCCCTAAAACAAAGTTAAACATTATGAGGGAAGCGGTGATCGCCGAAGTATCGACTCAACTATCAG
AGGTAGTTGGCGTCATCGAGCGCCATCTCGAACCGACGTTGCTGGCCGTACATTTGTACGGCTCCGCAGT
GGATGGCGGCCTGAAGCCACACAGTGATATTGATTTGCTGGTTACGGTGACCGTAAGGCTTGATGAAACA
ACGCGGCGAGCTTTGATCAACGACCTTTTGGAAACTTCGGCTTCCCCTGGAGAGAGCGAGATTCTCCGCG
CTGTAGAAGTCACCATTGTTGTGCACGACGACATCATTCCGTGGCGTTATCCAGCTAAGCGCGAACTGCA
ATTTGGAGAATGGCAGCGCAATGACATTCTTGCAGGTATCTTCGAGCCAGCCACGATCGACATTGATCTG
GCTATCTTGCTGACAAAAGCAAGAGAACATAGCGTTGCCTTGGTAGGTCCAGCGGCGGAGGAACTCTTTG
ATCCGGTTCCTGAACAGGATCTATTTGAGGCGCTAAATGAAACCTTAACGCTATGGAACTCGCCGCCCGA
CTGGGCTGGCGATGAGCGAAATGTAGTGCTTACGTTGTCCCGCATTTGGTACAGCGCAGTAACCGGCAAA
ATCGCGCCGAAGGATGTCGCTGCCGACTGGGCAATGGAGCGCCTGCCGGCCCAGTATCAGCCCGTCATAC
TTGAAGCTAGACAGGCTTATCTTGGACAAGAAGAAGATCGCTTGGCCTCGCGCGCAGATCAGTTGGAAGA
ATTTGTCCACTACGTGAAAGGCGAGATCACCAAGGTAGTCGGCAAATAACCCTCGAGCCACCCATGACCA
AAATCCCTTAACGTGAGTTACGCGTCGTTCCACTGAGCGTCAGACCCCGTAGAAAAGATCAAAGGATCTT
CTTGAGATCCTTTTTTTCTGCGCGTAATCTGCTGCTTGCAAACAAAAAAACCACCGCTACCAGCGGTGGT
TTGTTTGCCGGATCAAGAGCTACCAACTCTTTTTCCGAAGGTAACTGGCTTCAGCAGAGCGCAGATACCA
AATACTGTTCTTCTAGTGTAGCCGTAGTTAGGCCACCACTTCAAGAACTCTGTAGCACCGCCTACATACC
TCGCTCTGCTAATCCTGTTACCAGTGGCTGCTGCCAGTGGCGATAAGTCGTGTCTTACCGGGTTGGACTC
AAGACGATAGTTACCGGATAAGGCGCAGCGGTCGGGCTGAACGGGGGGTTCGTGCACACAGCCCAGCTTG
GAGCGAACGACCTACACCGAACTGAGATACCTACAGCGTGAGCTATGAGAAAGCGCCACGCTTCCCGAAG
GGAGAAAGGCGGACAGGTATCCGGTAAGCGGCAGGGTCGGAACAGGAGAGCGCACGAGGGAGCTTCCAGG
GGGAAACGCCTGGTATCTTTATAGTCCTGTCGGGTTTCGCCACCTCTGACTTGAGCGTCGATTTTTGTGA
TGCTCGTCAGGGGGGCGGAGCCTATGGAAAAACGCCAGCAACGCGGCCTTTTTACGGTTCCTGGCCTTTT
GCTGGCCTTTTGCTCACATGTT
